>Addgene plasmid #234405 | SARS2_HisSUMOTEV-nsp7/nsp8 | addgene full sequence | sequence record 469465 | Addgene NGS Result
ATCCGGATATAGTTCCTCCTTTCAGCAAAAAACCCCTCAAGACCCGTTTAGAGGCCCCAAGGGGTTATGC
TAGTTATTGCTCAGCGGTGGCAGCAGCCAACTCAGCTTCCTTTCGGGCTTTGTTAGCAGCCGGATCTCAG
TGGTGGTGGTGGTGGTGCTCGAGTGCGGCCGCAAGCTTGTCGACGGAGCTCGAATTCTTACTGCAGTTTA
ACCGCAGAGTTAGCACGCAGCGCGGTAACGATCAACGGCCAAGCCAGGTTCGGAGAGTTGTCCATAGAGA
TTTCAGACAGCTGAACGATTTTAGAGTCCGCGTCAACAACCTGCTGGATTTCCCACAGCGCAGACGCGTA
GGTGAAGGTGGTACCGTCGCAGGTGTTTTTGTAGGTGTTGTAGTCCGGGATAACAACCATCAGTTTAGCA
GCGGTGGTCAGCGGGATGATGTTCAGCGGAACGCAACCGTCACGCGCGTTGTTGATGATGTTGTTCAGCG
CGTCGTTGTCCAGTTTACGCAGCATGGTGAACAGCATGGTCTGCATAGCAGAGGTAACTTTAGCACGTTT
ATCTTCAGAACGCGCCTGTTTGTACATCTGGGTCATCGCCTGGTCCGCCATTTTTTCCAGTTTGCGCTGC
ATAGCCGCATCACGGTCGAATTCAGATTTAGCAACGTTCAGAGATTTTTTCAGTTTTTTCAGAACAACTT
CAGAGTCACCGTTAGCAACAGCCTGTTCATAAGCTTCCTGCGCGGTAGCGAAAGCAGCATAAGACGGCAG
AGAAGAGAATTCAGAAGCGATAGCCATATGTATATCTCCTTCTTATACTTAACTAATATACTAAGATGGG
GAATTGTTATCCGCTCACAATTCCCCTATAGTGAGTCGTATTAATTTCGATTATGCGGCCGTGTACAATA
CGATTACTTTCTGTTCGACTTAAGCATTACTGCAGGGTAGCACGGTTGTCCAGCATTTCTTCGCACAGTT
TGTTGATGTCAACAGCACCCTGCATAGACAGCAGAACAGACAGCAGAGAAACCATTTTTTCGAACGCTTC
GGTGGTGTCTTTAGCCAGCAGGATGTCGTTGTGCAGCTGAACGCACTGAGCCCACAGTTTAGAAGAAGAT
TCAACACGCAGCTGCTGCAGAACAGACAGCAGAACAACAGAGGTGCATTTAACGTCAGACATTTTAGACA
TCCCCTGAAAGTATAAGTTCTCGCTGGTGCCCCCGATTTGTTCGCGGTGTGCCTCGATAATGTCATTGTC
CTCCATATCCAGATCTTCGGGAGCCTGATCTGCCTGGATGCGAATACCATCATAAAGAAAACGCAGACTA
TCCATCTCTTTCCCTTGGCGCTTGGCAAACGCCTCCATAAGACGACGAAGCGGTGTTGTCTTCTTAATTT
TAAAGAAGATTTCGGACGACCCGTCCGACACTTTCAAGTTAATATGTGTTTCGGGTTTAACCTCTGGCTT
CACCTCCGGTTTCGCCTCCTGATTGACTTCAGAGTCCTGAAGACTTCCAGATGAGTGATGGTGATGATGG
TGCATATGTATATCTCCTTCTTAAAGTTAAACAAAATTATTTCTAGAGGGGAATTGTTATCCGCTCACAA
TTCCCCTATAGTGAGTCGTATTAATTTCGCGGGATCGAGATCTCGATCCTCTACGCCGGACGCATCGTGG
CCGGCATCACCGGCGCCACAGGTGCGGTTGCTGGCGCCTATATCGCCGACATCACCGATGGGGAAGATCG
GGCTCGCCACTTCGGGCTCATGAGCGCTTGTTTCGGCGTGGGTATGGTGGCAGGCCCCGTGGCCGGGGGA
CTGTTGGGCGCCATCTCCTTGCATGCACCATTCCTTGCGGCGGCGGTGCTCAACGGCCTCAACCTACTAC
TGGGCTGCTTCCTAATGCAGGAGTCGCATAAGGGAGAGCGTCGAGATCCCGGACACCATCGAATGGCGCA
AAACCTTTCGCGGTATGGCATGATAGCGCCCGGAAGAGAGTCAATTCAGGGTGGTGAATGTGAAACCAGT
AACGTTATACGATGTCGCAGAGTATGCCGGTGTCTCTTATCAGACCGTTTCCCGCGTGGTGAACCAGGCC
AGCCACGTTTCTGCGAAAACGCGGGAAAAAGTGGAAGCGGCGATGGCGGAGCTGAATTACATTCCCAACC
GCGTGGCACAACAACTGGCGGGCAAACAGTCGTTGCTGATTGGCGTTGCCACCTCCAGTCTGGCCCTGCA
CGCGCCGTCGCAAATTGTCGCGGCGATTAAATCTCGCGCCGATCAACTGGGTGCCAGCGTGGTGGTGTCG
ATGGTAGAACGAAGCGGCGTCGAAGCCTGTAAAGCGGCGGTGCACAATCTTCTCGCGCAACGCGTCAGTG
GGCTGATCATTAACTATCCGCTGGATGACCAGGATGCCATTGCTGTGGAAGCTGCCTGCACTAATGTTCC
GGCGTTATTTCTTGATGTCTCTGACCAGACACCCATCAACAGTATTATTTTCTCCCATGAAGACGGTACG
CGACTGGGCGTGGAGCATCTGGTCGCATTGGGTCACCAGCAAATCGCGCTGTTAGCGGGCCCATTAAGTT
CTGTCTCGGCGCGTCTGCGTCTGGCTGGCTGGCATAAATATCTCACTCGCAATCAAATTCAGCCGATAGC
GGAACGGGAAGGCGACTGGAGTGCCATGTCCGGTTTTCAACAAACCATGCAAATGCTGAATGAGGGCATC
GTTCCCACTGCGATGCTGGTTGCCAACGATCAGATGGCGCTGGGCGCAATGCGCGCCATTACCGAGTCCG
GGCTGCGCGTTGGTGCGGATATCTCGGTAGTGGGATACGACGATACCGAAGACAGCTCATGTTATATCCC
GCCGTTAACCACCATCAAACAGGATTTTCGCCTGCTGGGGCAAACCAGCGTGGACCGCTTGCTGCAACTC
TCTCAGGGCCAGGCGGTGAAGGGCAATCAGCTGTTGCCCGTCTCACTGGTGAAAAGAAAAACCACCCTGG
CGCCCAATACGCAAACCGCCTCTCCCCGCGCGTTGGCCGATTCATTAATGCAGCTGGCACGACAGGTTTC
CCGACTGGAAAGCGGGCAGTGAGCGCAACGCAATTAATGTAAGTTAGCTCACTCATTAGGCACCGGGATC
TCGACCGATGCCCTTGAGAGCCTTCAACCCAGTCAGCTCCTTCCGGTGGGCGCGGGGCATGACTATCGTC
GCCGCACTTATGACTGTCTTCTTTATCATGCAACTCGTAGGACAGGTGCCGGCAGCGCTCTGGGTCATTT
TCGGCGAGGACCGCTTTCGCTGGAGCGCGACGATGATCGGCCTGTCGCTTGCGGTATTCGGAATCTTGCA
CGCCCTCGCTCAAGCCTTCGTCACTGGTCCCGCCACCAAACGTTTCGGCGAGAAGCAGGCCATTATCGCC
GGCATGGCGGCCCCACGGGTGCGCATGATCGTGCTCCTGTCGTTGAGGACCCGGCTAGGCTGGCGGGGTT
GCCTTACTGGTTAGCAGAATGAATCACCGATACGCGAGCGAACGTGAAGCGACTGCTGCTGCAAAACGTC
TGCGACCTGAGCAACAACATGAATGGTCTTCGGTTTCCGTGTTTCGTAAAGTCTGGAAACGCGGAAGTCA
GCGCCCTGCACCATTATGTTCCGGATCTGCATCGCAGGATGCTGCTGGCTACCCTGTGGAACACCTACAT
CTGTATTAACGAAGCGCTGGCATTGACCCTGAGTGATTTTTCTCTGGTCCCGCCGCATCCATACCGCCAG
TTGTTTACCCTCACAACGTTCCAGTAACCGGGCATGTTCATCATCAGTAACCCGTATCGTGAGCATCCTC
TCTCGTTTCATCGGTATCATTACCCCCATGAACAGAAATCCCCCTTACACGGAGGCATCAGTGACCAAAC
AGGAAAAAACCGCCCTTAACATGGCCCGCTTTATCAGAAGCCAGACATTAACGCTTCTGGAGAAACTCAA
CGAGCTGGACGCGGATGAACAGGCAGACATCTGTGAATCGCTTCACGACCACGCTGATGAGCTTTACCGC
AGCTGCCTCGCGCGTTTCGGTGATGACGGTGAAAACCTCTGACACATGCAGCTCCCGGAGACGGTCACAG
CTTGTCTGTAAGCGGATGCCGGGAGCAGACAAGCCCGTCAGGGCGCGTCAGCGGGTGTTGGCGGGTGTCG
GGGCGCAGCCATGACCCAGTCACGTAGCGATAGCGGAGTGTATACTGGCTTAACTATGCGGCATCAGAGC
AGATTGTACTGAGAGTGCACCATATATGCGGTGTGAAATACCGCACAGATGCGTAAGGAGAAAATACCGC
ATCAGGCGCTCTTCCGCTTCCTCGCTCACTGACTCGCTGCGCTCGGTCGTTCGGCTGCGGCGAGCGGTAT
CAGCTCACTCAAAGGCGGTAATACGGTTATCCACAGAATCAGGGGATAACGCAGGAAAGAACATGTGAGC
AAAAGGCCAGCAAAAGGCCAGGAACCGTAAAAAGGCCGCGTTGCTGGCGTTTTTCCATAGGCTCCGCCCC
CCTGACGAGCATCACAAAAATCGACGCTCAAGTCAGAGGTGGCGAAACCCGACAGGACTATAAAGATACC
AGGCGTTTCCCCCTGGAAGCTCCCTCGTGCGCTCTCCTGTTCCGACCCTGCCGCTTACCGGATACCTGTC
CGCCTTTCTCCCTTCGGGAAGCGTGGCGCTTTCTCATAGCTCACGCTGTAGGTATCTCAGTTCGGTGTAG
GTCGTTCGCTCCAAGCTGGGCTGTGTGCACGAACCCCCCGTTCAGCCCGACCGCTGCGCCTTATCCGGTA
ACTATCGTCTTGAGTCCAACCCGGTAAGACACGACTTATCGCCACTGGCAGCAGCCACTGGTAACAGGAT
TAGCAGAGCGAGGTATGTAGGCGGTGCTACAGAGTTCTTGAAGTGGTGGCCTAACTACGGCTACACTAGA
AGGACAGTATTTGGTATCTGCGCTCTGCTGAAGCCAGTTACCTTCGGAAAAAGAGTTGGTAGCTCTTGAT
CCGGCAAACAAACCACCGCTGGTAGCGGTGGTTTTTTTGTTTGCAAGCAGCAGATTACGCGCAGAAAAAA
AGGATCTCAAGAAGATCCTTTGATCTTTTCTACGGGGTCTGACGCTCAGTGGAACGAAAACTCACGTTAA
GGGATTTTGGTCATGAGATTATCAAAAAGGATCTTCACCTAGATCCTTTTAAATTAAAAATGAAGTTTTA
AATCAATCTAAAGTATATATGAGTAAACTTGGTCTGACAGTTACCAATGCTTAATCAGTGAGGCACCTAT
CTCAGCGATCTGTCTATTTCGTTCATCCATAGTTGCCTGACTCCCCGTCGTGTAGATAACTACGATACGG
GAGGGCTTACCATCTGGCCCCAGTGCTGCAATGATACCGCGAGACCCACGCTCACCGGCTCCAGATTTAT
CAGCAATAAACCAGCCAGCCGGAAGGGCCGAGCGCAGAAGTGGTCCTGCAACTTTATCCGCCTCCATCCA
GTCTATTAATTGTTGCCGGGAAGCTAGAGTAAGTAGTTCGCCAGTTAATAGTTTGCGCAACGTTGTTGCC
ATTGCTGCAGGCATCGTGGTGTCACGCTCGTCGTTTGGTATGGCTTCATTCAGCTCCGGTTCCCAACGAT
CAAGGCGAGTTACATGATCCCCCATGTTGTGCAAAAAAGCGGTTAGCTCCTTCGGTCCTCCGATCGTTGT
CAGAAGTAAGTTGGCCGCAGTGTTATCACTCATGGTTATGGCAGCACTGCATAATTCTCTTACTGTCATG
CCATCCGTAAGATGCTTTTCTGTGACTGGTGAGTACTCAACCAAGTCATTCTGAGAATAGTGTATGCGGC
GACCGAGTTGCTCTTGCCCGGCGTCAATACGGGATAATACCGCGCCACATAGCAGAACTTTAAAAGTGCT
CATCATTGGAAAACGTTCTTCGGGGCGAAAACTCTCAAGGATCTTACCGCTGTTGAGATCCAGTTCGATG
TAACCCACTCGTGCACCCAACTGATCTTCAGCATCTTTTACTTTCACCAGCGTTTCTGGGTGAGCAAAAA
CAGGAAGGCAAAATGCCGCAAAAAAGGGAATAAGGGCGACACGGAAATGTTGAATACTCATACTCTTCCT
TTTTCAATATTATTGAAGCATTTATCAGGGTTATTGTCTCATGAGCGGATACATATTTGAATGTATTTAG
AAAAATAAACAAATAGGGGTTCCGCGCACATTTCCCCGAAAAGTGCCACCTGAAATTGTAAACGTTAATA
TTTTGTTAAAATTCGCGTTAAATTTTTGTTAAATCAGCTCATTTTTTAACCAATAGGCCGAAATCGGCAA
AATCCCTTATAAATCAAAAGAATAGACCGAGATAGGGT
[37 nt withheld, positions 6409-6445]
AAAGAACGTGGACTCCAACGTCAAAGG
[49 nt withheld, positions 6473-6521]
T
[91 nt withheld, positions 6523-6613]
G
[124 nt withheld, positions 6615-6738]
CCCATTCGCCA
Features (pLannotate 1.2.2; 22 found; start..end, strand, type, name):
     26..73      -  terminator     T7 terminator: transcription terminator for bacteriophage T7 RNA polymerase
     81..130     -  CDS            SET1 (fragment): solubility-enhancement tag derived from T7 phage gene 10B
    140..157     -  CDS            9xHis (fragment): 9xHis affinity tag
    201..794     -  CDS            R1A_SARS2 (fragment): Experimental evidence at protein level: Swiss-Prot protein existence level 1. [Non-structural protein 10]: Plays a pivotal role in viral transcription by stimulating both nsp14 3'-5' exoribonuclease and nsp16 2'-O-methyltransferase activities. Therefore plays an essential role in viral mRNAs cap methylation. From Severe acute respiratory syndrome coronavirus 2 (2019-nCoV) (SARS-CoV-2).
    840..864     -  protein_bind   lac operator: The lac repressor binds to the lac operator to inhibit transcription in E. coli. This inhibition can be relieved by adding lactose or isopropyl-β-D-thiogalactopyranoside (IPTG). lac repressor encoded by lacI
    865..883     -  promoter       T7 promoter: promoter for bacteriophage T7 RNA polymerase
   1213..1512    -  CDS            SMT3: SMT3_YEAST - Experimental evidence at protein level: Swiss-Prot protein existence level 1. Not known; suppressor of MIF2 mutations. From Saccharomyces cerevisiae (strain ATCC 204508 / S288c) (Baker's yeast).
   1553..1575    -  RBS            RBS: efficient ribosome binding site from bacteriophage T7 gene 10 (Olins and Rangwala, 1989)
   1590..1614    -  protein_bind   lac operator: The lac repressor binds to the lac operator to inhibit transcription in E. coli. This inhibition can be relieved by adding lactose or isopropyl-β-D-thiogalactopyranoside (IPTG). lac repressor encoded by lacI
   1615..1633    -  promoter       T7 promoter: promoter for bacteriophage T7 RNA polymerase
   1655..1934    +  CDS            TcR (fragment): tetracycline efflux protein; tet; confers resistance to tetracycline
   1942..2019    +  promoter       lacI promoter: lacI
   2020..3102    +  CDS            lacI: lac repressor; lacI; The lac repressor binds to the lac operator to inhibit transcription in E. coli. This inhibition can be relieved by adding lactose or isopropyl-β-D-thiogalactopyranoside (IPTG).
   3115..3136    +  protein_bind   CAP binding site: CAP binding activates transcription in the presence of cAMP. E. coli catabolite activator protein
   3151..3442    +  CDS            TcR (fragment): tetracycline efflux protein; tet; confers resistance to tetracycline
   3514..3894    -  CDS            YPB1_ECOLX: Protein predicted: Swiss-Prot protein existence level 4. From Escherichia coli.
   3911..4102    +  CDS            rop: Rop protein, which maintains plasmids at low copy number; rop
   4204..4346    +  misc_feature   bom: basis of mobility region from pBR322
   4532..5120    -  rep_origin     ori: high-copy-number ColE1/pMB1/pBR322/pUC origin of replication
   5291..6151    -  CDS            AmpR: β-lactamase; bla; confers resistance to ampicillin, carbenicillin, and related antibiotics
   6152..6256    -  promoter       AmpR promoter: bla
   6283..6738    -  rep_origin     f1 ori (sequence partly withheld): f1 bacteriophage origin of replication; arrow indicates direction of (+) strand synthesis
