[The description below was written by a language model from this plasmid's Addgene catalogue record and pLannotate feature annotations shown in this document.]
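Description:
SARS2_HisSUMOTEV-nsp7/nsp8 is a pET21a-based bacterial expression plasmid (6,749 nt in the sequenced record) for producing the SARS-CoV-2 non-structural proteins nsp7 and nsp8 in E. coli for structure determination. The catalogue warns that the inserts may not span the entire coding regions. The backbone carries the pBR322-type ColE1 origin together with rop and the bom site, consistent with the low copy number listed. It also carries an f1 origin, β-lactamase for ampicillin selection, and lacI with its own promoter. Short tetracycline-resistance fragments are non-functional pBR322 remnants.

The feature table shows two T7 promoter/lac operator units in the same orientation, followed by a single T7 terminator, which suggests a dual-cassette co-expression design. Both units are repressed by LacI and induced with IPTG in a host that supplies T7 RNA polymerase. The upstream unit has the T7 gene 10 ribosome binding site and a yeast SMT3 (SUMO) coding sequence. This matches the catalogued N-terminal His6-SUMO-TEV tag, which provides affinity purification, improved solubility and protease removal of the tag. An unannotated stretch after SUMO presumably holds the nsp7 insert, which the catalogue says was cloned between NdeI and EcoRI.

The downstream unit contains a roughly 600 nt fragment matched to the SARS-CoV-2 replicase polyprotein 1a, a length plausible for nsp8, although the nsp10 wording in that annotation is generic text from the polyprotein entry. The catalogue lists His6-SUMO-TEV on both inserts, but only one SUMO sequence is annotated. The vector's C-terminal His tag lies after the second open reading frame, and the record does not show whether it is translated. Nsp7 and nsp8 are generally known as cofactors of the viral RNA polymerase, so co-expression is suited to recovering them as a complex.
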