Addgene plasmid #234405: SARS2_HisSUMOTEV-nsp7/nsp8
Purpose: Bacterial expression for structure determination. May not contain entire coding region of gene.
Depositing lab: Cheryl Arrowsmith. Depositing organization: University of Toronto.
Backbone
  Vector backbone: pET21a
  Vector type: Bacterial Expression
  Selectable markers: Low Copy
Growth in bacteria
  Bacterial resistance: Ampicillin, 100 μg/mL
  Growth temperature: 37°C
  Growth strain: DH5alpha
  Copy number: Low Copy
Gene/Insert 1
  Gene/Insert name: Nsp7_SARS2
  Species: Severe acute respiratory syndrome coronavirus 2
  Promoter: T7
  Tag / fusion protein: His6-SUMO-TEV (N terminal on insert)
  Cloning method: Restriction Enzyme; 5′ cloning site NdeI (unknown if destroyed); 3′ cloning site EcoRI (unknown if destroyed)
  Sequencing primers: 5′ T7; 3′ T7-term
Gene/Insert 2
  Gene/Insert name: Nsp8_SARS2
  Species: Severe acute respiratory syndrome coronavirus 2
  Tag / fusion protein: His6-SUMO-TEV (N terminal on insert)
Terms and licenses: Academic/Nonprofit Terms; Industry Terms: Not Available to Industry
How to cite: SARS2_HisSUMOTEV-nsp7/nsp8 was a gift from Cheryl Arrowsmith (Addgene plasmid # 234405 ; http://n2t.net/addgene:234405 ; RRID:Addgene_234405)
